>Addgene plasmid #58063 | tdTurboRFP-Tubulin-6 | depositor partial sequence | sequence record 89199 | insert sequence
GACGTCAGATCCGCTAGCGCTACCGGTCGCCACCATGAGCGAGCTGATCAAGGAGAACATGCACATGAAG
CTGTACATGGAGGGCACCGTGAACAACCACCACTTCAAGTGCACATCCGAGGGCGAAGGCAAGCCCTACG
AGGGCACCCAGACCATGAAGATCAAGGTGGTCGAGGGCGGCCCTCTCCCCTTCGCCTTCGACATCCTGGC
TACCAGCTTCATGTACGGCAGCAAAGCCTTCATCAACCACACCCAGGGCATCCCCGACTTCTTTAAGCAG
TCCTTCCCTGAGGGCTTCACATGGGAGAGAATCACCACATACGAAGACGGGGGCGTGCTGACCGCTACCC
AGGACACCAGCTTCCAGAACGGCTGCATCATCTACAACGTCAAGATCAACGGGGTGAACTTCCCATCCAA
CGGCCCTGTGATGCAGAAGAAAACACGCGGCTGGGAGGCCAACACCGAGATGCTGTACCCCGCTGACGGC
GGCCTGAGAGGCCACAGCCAGATGGCCCTGAAGCTCGTGGGCGGGGGCTACCTGCACTGCTCCTTCAAGA
CCACATACAGATCCAAGAAACCCGCTAAGAACCTCAAGATGCCCGGCTTCCACTTCGTGGACCACAGACT
GGAAAGAATCAAGGAGGCCGACAAAGAGACCTACGTCGAGCAGCACGAGATGGCTGTGGCCAAGTACTGC
GACCTCCCTAGCAAACTGGGGCACAGAGGGCATGGCACCGGCAGCACCGGCAGCGGCAGCTCCGGTACCG
CCTCCTCCGAGGACAACAACATGGCCATGAGCGAGCTGATCAAGGAGAACATGCACATGAAGCTGTACAT
GGAGGGCACCGTGAACAACCACCACTTCAAGTGCACATCCGAGGGCGAAGGCAAGCCCTACGAGGGCACC
CAGACCATGAAGATCAAGGTGGTCGAGGGCGGCCCTCTCCCCTTCGCCTTCGACATCCTGGCTACCAGCT
TCATGTACGGCAGCAAAGCCTTCATCAACCACACCCAGGGCATCCCCGACTTCTTTAAGCAGTCCTTCCC
TGAGGGCTTCACATGGGAGAGAATCACCACATACGAAGACGGGGGCGTGCTGACCGCTACCCAGGACACC
AGCTTCCAGAACGGCTGCATCATCTACAACGTCAAGATCAACGGGGTGAACTTCCCATCCAACGGCCCTG
TGATGCAGAAGAAAACACGCGGCTGGGAGGCCAACACCGAGATGCTGTACCCCGCTGACGGCGGCCTGAG
AGGCCACAGCCAGATGGCCCTGAAGCTCGTGGGCGGGGGCTACCTGCACTGCTCCTTCAAGACCACATAC
AGATCCAAGAAACCCGCTAAGAACCTCAAGATGCCCGGCTTCCACTTCGTGGACCACAGACTGGAAAGAA
TCAAGGAGGCCGACAAAGAGACCTACGTCGAGCAGCACGAGATGGCTGTGGCCAAGTACTGCGACCTCCC
TAGCAAACTGGGGCACAGAGATGAATCCGGACTCAGATCTCGAGTGCGTGAGTGCATCTCCATCCACGTT
GGCCAGGCTGGTGTCCAGATTGGCAATGCCTGCTGGGAGCTCTACTGCCTGGAACACGGCATCCAGCCCG
ATGGCCAGATGCCAAGTGACAAGACCATTGGGGGAGGAGATGACTCCTTCAACACCTTCTTCAGTGAGAC
GGGCGCTGGCAAGCACGTGCCCCGGGCTGTGTTTGTAGACTTGGAACCCACAGTCATTGATGAAGTTCGC
ACTGGCACCTACCGCCAGCTCTTCCACCCTGAGCAGCTCATCACAGGCAAGGAAGATGCTGCCAATAACT
ATGCCCGAGGGCACTACACCATTGGCAAGGAGATCATTGACCTTGTGTTGGACCGAATTCGCAAGCTGGC
TGACCAGTGCACCGGTCTTCAGGGCTTCTTGGTTTTCCACAGCTTTGGTGGGGGAACTGGTTCTGGGTTC
ACCTCCCTGCTCATGGAACGTCTCTCAGTTGATTATGGCAAGAAGTCCAAGCTGGAGTTCTCCATTTACC
CAGCACCCCAGGTTTCCACAGCTGTAGTTGAGCCCTACAACTCCATCCTCACCACCCACACCACCCTGGA
GCACTCTGATTGTGCCTTCATGGTAGACAATGAGGCCATCTATGACATCTGTCGTAGAAACCTCGATATC
GAGCGCCCAACCTACACTAACCTTAACCGCCTTATTAGCCAGATTGTGTCCTCCATCACTGCTTCCCTGA
GATTTGATGGAGCCCTGAATGTTGACCTGACAGAATTCCAGACCAACCTGGTGCCCTACCCCCGCATCCA
CTTCCCTCTGGCCACATATGCCCCTGTCATCTCTGCTGAGAAAGCCTACCATGAACAGCTTTCTGTAGCA
GAGATCACCAATGCTTGCTTTGAGCCAGCCAACCAGATGGTGAAATGTGACCCTCGCCATGGTAAATACA
TGGCTTGCTGCCTGTTGTACCGTGGTGACGTGGTTCCCAAAGATGTCAATGCTGCCATTGCCACCATCAA
AACCAAGCGCAGCATCCAGTTTGTGGATTGGTGCCCCACTGGCTTCAAGGTTGGCATCAACTACCAGCCT
CCCACTGTGGTGCCTGGTGGAGACCTGGCCAAGGTACAGAGAGCTGTGTGCATGCTGAGCAACACCACAG
CCATTGCTGAGGCCTGGGCTCGCCTGGACCACAAGTTTGACCTGATGTATGCCAAGCGTGCCTTTGTTCA
CTGGTACGTGGGTGAGGGGATGGAGGAAGGCGAGTTTTCAGAGGCCCGTGAAGATATGGCTGCCCTTGAG
AAGGATTATGAGGAGGTTGGTGTGGATTCTGTTGAAGGAGAGGGTGAGGAAGAAGGAGAGGAATACTAAG
GATCCACCGGATCTAGATAACTGATCATAATCAGCCATACC
