[The description below was written by a language model from this plasmid's Addgene catalogue record.]
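Description:
tdTurboRFP-Tubulin-6 is a mammalian expression plasmid that produces human alpha-tubulin (TUBA1B, also known as K-ALPHA-1) fused to the red fluorescent protein tdTurboRFP, a tandem-dimer form of TurboRFP. It is built on a tdTurboRFP backbone of about 4.75 kb (excluding the insert). The plasmid is maintained at high copy number in E. coli under kanamycin selection. It also carries a neomycin resistance marker, so transfected mammalian cells can be selected with G418, for example to derive stable lines. The record does not name the origin of replication, and no feature table is available to confirm individual backbone elements.

Expression of the fusion is driven by the CMV promoter, a strong constitutive promoter in most mammalian cell types. The listed 3′ sequencing primer implies an SV40 polyadenylation signal downstream of the coding region. The construct name suggests that the fluorescent protein sits at the N-terminus of tubulin and that the "6" refers to a linker length. However, the record does not explicitly state the tag position, the linker composition or the cloning method.

The stated purpose is to label microtubules. The tagged alpha-tubulin is expected to incorporate into the microtubule cytoskeleton, which can then be viewed by fluorescence microscopy in the orange-red range, with excitation recorded at 553 nm and emission at 576 nm. Constructs of this type are typically used as localization markers for imaging microtubule organization and dynamics in live or fixed cells, and for comparing how a fluorescent protein performs in a fusion.
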