Addgene plasmid #58063: tdTurboRFP-Tubulin-6
Purpose: Localization: Microtubules, Excitation: 553, Emission: 576
Depositing lab: Michael Davidson. Depositing organization: Florida State University, Tallahassee.
Backbone
  Vector backbone: tdTurboRFP
  Backbone size w/o insert (bp): 4750
  Vector type: Mammalian Expression
  Selectable markers: Neomycin (select with G418)
Growth in bacteria
  Bacterial resistance: Kanamycin, 50 μg/mL
  Growth temperature: 37°C
  Growth strain: DH5alpha
  Copy number: High Copy
Gene/Insert
  Gene/Insert name: Tubulin (alt name: NM_006082.2)
  Species: H. sapiens (human)
  Entrez Gene: TUBA1B (a.k.a. K-ALPHA-1)
  Promoter: CMV
  Tag / fusion protein: tdTurboRFP
  Cloning method: Unknown
  Sequencing primers: 5′ CMV-F; 3′ SV40pA-R
Terms and licenses: Academic/Nonprofit Terms; Industry Terms
Depositor comments: . Excitation = 553; Emission = 576
How to cite: tdTurboRFP-Tubulin-6 was a gift from Michael Davidson (Addgene plasmid # 58063 ; http://n2t.net/addgene:58063 ; RRID:Addgene_58063)
